Addgene plasmid #122170: p10xEGFP-N1
Purpose: Expression of 10xEGFP
Depositing lab: Georg Mayr. Depositing organization: Universitaetsklinikum Hamburg-Eppendorf. Publication: A set of enhanced green fluorescent protein concatemers for quantitative determination of nuclear localization signal strength. Bohm J, Thavaraja R, Giehler S, Nalaskowski MM. Anal Biochem. 2017 Sep 15;533:48-55. doi: 10.1016/j.ab.2017.06.015. Epub 2017 Jun 30. PubMed 28669708.
Backbone
  Vector backbone: pEGFP-N1
  Vector type: Mammalian Expression
  Selectable markers: Neomycin (select with G418)
Growth in bacteria
  Bacterial resistance: Kanamycin, 50 μg/mL
  Growth temperature: 37°C
  Growth strain: DH5alpha
  Copy number: High Copy
Gene/Insert
  Gene/Insert name: 10xEGFP
  Promoter: CMV
  Cloning method: Restriction Enzyme; 5′ cloning site BspEI (destroyed during cloning); 3′ cloning site NotI (not destroyed)
  Sequencing primers: 5′ AGCTGGTTTAGTGAACCGTCA
Terms and licenses: Academic/Nonprofit Terms; Industry Terms: Not Available to Industry
Depositor comments: Please note: The MCS of multimeric EGFP vectors differs from the MCS of the monomeric EGFP vector (pEGFP-N1): G CTA GCG CTA CCG GAC TCA GAT CTC GAG CTC AAG CTT GAA ATC GAA TTC CCG CGG GCC CGG GAT CCA CCG GTC GCC ACC ATG GTG
How to cite: p10xEGFP-N1 was a gift from Georg Mayr (Addgene plasmid # 122170 ; http://n2t.net/addgene:122170 ; RRID:Addgene_122170)
