[The description below was written by a language model from this plasmid's Addgene catalogue record and pLannotate feature annotations shown in this document.]
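Description:
p10xEGFP-N1 is a mammalian expression plasmid of about 11.3 kb built on the pEGFP-N1 backbone, in which the single EGFP reading frame has been expanded into a tandem concatemer of ten EGFP units. The feature table shows ten consecutive EGFP coding segments on the same strand, each separated from the next by a short spacer of roughly 15 nucleotides, consistent with one continuous fusion protein. Expression is driven by the human cytomegalovirus immediate-early enhancer and promoter and terminated by the SV40 polyadenylation signal. The short "large T antigen" fragment annotated just upstream of that signal most likely reflects SV40-derived sequence around the terminator rather than a functional gene. A multiple cloning site lies between the promoter and the first EGFP unit, so a coding sequence can be fused to the N-terminus of the concatemer. The depositor notes that this MCS differs from the one in monomeric pEGFP-N1. The insert was placed by restriction cloning, with the 5′ BspEI site destroyed and the 3′ NotI site retained.

The plasmid is propagated in E. coli at high copy from a pUC-type ColE1 origin and also carries an f1 origin. A single Tn5 aminoglycoside phosphotransferase gene serves both hosts. A bacterial bla-type promoter gives kanamycin resistance, while the SV40 early promoter with the HSV TK polyadenylation signal gives G418 selection in mammalian cells. The annotated ble fragment appears to be a remnant carried along with this cassette.

According to the associated publication title, the construct belongs to a set of EGFP concatemers of graded size used to quantify nuclear localization signal strength. A large fluorescent cargo of this kind should not enter the nucleus by passive diffusion, so its nuclear accumulation would reflect active import by an attached signal.
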