Features (pLannotate 1.2.2; 23 found; start..end, strand, type, name):
      1..304     +  enhancer       CMV enhancer: human cytomegalovirus immediate early enhancer
    305..508     +  promoter       CMV promoter: human cytomegalovirus (CMV) immediate early promoter
    531..567     +  misc_feature   MCS (fragment): multiple cloning site
    610..1326    +  CDS            EGFP: EGFP is a basic (constitutively fluorescent) green fluorescent protein published in 1996, derived from Aequorea victoria. It is reported to be a rapidly-maturing weak dimer with moderate acid sensitivity.
   1342..2058    +  CDS            EGFP: EGFP is a basic (constitutively fluorescent) green fluorescent protein published in 1996, derived from Aequorea victoria. It is reported to be a rapidly-maturing weak dimer with moderate acid sensitivity.
   2074..2790    +  CDS            EGFP: EGFP is a basic (constitutively fluorescent) green fluorescent protein published in 1996, derived from Aequorea victoria. It is reported to be a rapidly-maturing weak dimer with moderate acid sensitivity.
   2806..3522    +  CDS            EGFP: EGFP is a basic (constitutively fluorescent) green fluorescent protein published in 1996, derived from Aequorea victoria. It is reported to be a rapidly-maturing weak dimer with moderate acid sensitivity.
   3538..4254    +  CDS            EGFP: EGFP is a basic (constitutively fluorescent) green fluorescent protein published in 1996, derived from Aequorea victoria. It is reported to be a rapidly-maturing weak dimer with moderate acid sensitivity.
   4270..4986    +  CDS            EGFP: EGFP is a basic (constitutively fluorescent) green fluorescent protein published in 1996, derived from Aequorea victoria. It is reported to be a rapidly-maturing weak dimer with moderate acid sensitivity.
   5002..5718    +  CDS            EGFP: EGFP is a basic (constitutively fluorescent) green fluorescent protein published in 1996, derived from Aequorea victoria. It is reported to be a rapidly-maturing weak dimer with moderate acid sensitivity.
   5734..6450    +  CDS            EGFP: EGFP is a basic (constitutively fluorescent) green fluorescent protein published in 1996, derived from Aequorea victoria. It is reported to be a rapidly-maturing weak dimer with moderate acid sensitivity.
   6467..7182    +  CDS            EGFP (fragment): the original enhanced GFP (Yang et al., 1996) mammalian codon-optimized
   7198..7917    +  CDS            EGFP: the original enhanced GFP (Yang et al., 1996) mammalian codon-optimized
   7934..8017    +  CDS            large T antigen (fragment): large T antigen from SV40 (simian virus 40)
   8040..8161    +  polyA_signal   SV40 poly(A) signal: SV40 polyadenylation signal
   8195..8623    -  rep_origin     f1 ori (sequence partly withheld): f1 bacteriophage origin of replication; arrow indicates direction of (+) strand synthesis
   8650..8754    +  promoter       AmpR promoter: bla
   8756..9113    +  promoter       SV40 promoter: SV40 enhancer and early promoter
   9148..9942    +  CDS            NeoR/KanR: aminoglycoside phosphotransferase from Tn5; aph(3')-II (or nptII); confers resistance to neomycin, kanamycin, and G418 (Geneticin®)
   9963..10115   +  CDS            ble (fragment): BLE_KLEPN - Experimental evidence at protein level: Swiss-Prot protein existence level 1. Binding protein with a strong affinity to the bleomycin family of antibiotics. Binds to CL990; an antimitotic-antibiotic compound. From Klebsiella pneumoniae.
  10174..10221   +  polyA_signal   HSV TK poly(A) signal: herpes simplex virus thymidine kinase polyadenylation signal (Cole and Stacy, 1985)
  10550..11138   +  rep_origin     ori: high-copy-number ColE1/pMB1/pBR322/pUC origin of replication
  11253..11312   +  enhancer       CMV enhancer (fragment): human cytomegalovirus immediate early enhancer
>Addgene plasmid #122170 | p10xEGFP-N1 | addgene full sequence | sequence record 236330 | Addgene NGS Result
CGTTACATAACTTACGGTAAATGGCCCGCCTGGCTGACCGCCCAACGACCCCCGCCCATTGACGTCAATA
ATGACGTATGTTCCCATAGTAACGCCAATAGGGACTTTCCATTGACGTCAATGGGTGGAGTATTTACGGT
AAACTGCCCACTTGGCAGTACATCAAGTGTATCATATGCCAAGTACGCCCCCTATTGACGTCAATGACGG
TAAATGGCCCGCCTGGCATTATGCCCAGTACATGACCTTATGGGACTTTCCTACTTGGCAGTACATCTAC
GTATTAGTCATCGCTATTACCATGGTGATGCGGTTTTGGCAGTACATCAATGGGCGTGGATAGCGGTTTG
ACTCACGGGGATTTCCAAGTCTCCACCCCATTGACGTCAATGGGAGTTTGTTTTGGCACCAAAATCAACG
GGACTTTCCAAAATGTCGTAACAACTCCGCCCCATTGACGCAAATGGGCGGTAGGCGTGTACGGTGGGAG
GTCTATATAAGCAGAGCTGGTTTAGTGAACCGTCAGATCCGCTAGCGCTACCGGACTCAGATCTCGAGCT
CAAGCTTGAAATCGAATTCCCGCGGGCCCGGGATCCACCGGTCGCCACCATGGTGAGCAAGGGCGAGGAG
CTGTTCACCGGGGTGGTGCCCATCCTGGTCGAGCTGGACGGCGACGTAAACGGCCACAAGTTCAGCGTGT
CCGGCGAGGGCGAGGGCGATGCCACCTACGGCAAGCTGACCCTGAAGTTCATCTGCACCACCGGCAAGCT
GCCCGTGCCCTGGCCCACCCTCGTGACCACCCTGACCTACGGCGTGCAGTGCTTCAGCCGCTACCCCGAC
CACATGAAGCAGCACGACTTCTTCAAGTCCGCCATGCCCGAAGGCTACGTCCAGGAGCGCACCATCTTCT
TCAAGGACGACGGCAACTACAAGACCCGCGCCGAGGTGAAGTTCGAGGGCGACACCCTGGTGAACCGCAT
CGAGCTGAAGGGCATCGACTTCAAGGAGGACGGCAACATCCTGGGGCACAAGCTGGAGTACAACTACAAC
AGCCACAACGTCTATATCATGGCCGACAAGCAGAAGAACGGCATCAAGGTGAACTTCAAGATCCGCCACA
ACATCGAGGACGGCAGCGTGCAGCTCGCCGACCACTACCAGCAGAACACCCCCATCGGCGACGGCCCCGT
GCTGCTGCCCGACAACCACTACCTGAGCACCCAGTCCGCCCTGAGCAAAGACCCCAACGAGAAGCGCGAT
CACATGGTCCTGCTGGAGTTCGTGACCGCCGCCGGGATCACTCTCGGCATGGACGAGCTGTACAAGGGTC
CGGTCGCCACCATGGTGAGCAAGGGCGAGGAGCTGTTCACCGGGGTGGTGCCCATCCTGGTCGAGCTGGA
CGGCGACGTAAACGGCCACAAGTTCAGCGTGTCCGGCGAGGGCGAGGGCGATGCCACCTACGGCAAGCTG
ACCCTGAAGTTCATCTGCACCACCGGCAAGCTGCCCGTGCCCTGGCCCACCCTCGTGACCACCCTGACCT
ACGGCGTGCAGTGCTTCAGCCGCTACCCCGACCACATGAAGCAGCACGACTTCTTCAAGTCCGCCATGCC
CGAAGGCTACGTCCAGGAGCGCACCATCTTCTTCAAGGACGACGGCAACTACAAGACCCGCGCCGAGGTG
AAGTTCGAGGGCGACACCCTGGTGAACCGCATCGAGCTGAAGGGCATCGACTTCAAGGAGGACGGCAACA
TCCTGGGGCACAAGCTGGAGTACAACTACAACAGCCACAACGTCTATATCATGGCCGACAAGCAGAAGAA
CGGCATCAAGGTGAACTTCAAGATCCGCCACAACATCGAGGACGGCAGCGTGCAGCTCGCCGACCACTAC
CAGCAGAACACCCCCATCGGCGACGGCCCCGTGCTGCTGCCCGACAACCACTACCTGAGCACCCAGTCCG
CCCTGAGCAAAGACCCCAACGAGAAGCGCGATCACATGGTCCTGCTGGAGTTCGTGACCGCCGCCGGGAT
CACTCTCGGCATGGACGAGCTGTATAAGGGTCCGGTCGCCACCATGGTGAGCAAGGGCGAGGAGCTGTTC
ACCGGGGTGGTGCCCATCCTGGTCGAGCTGGACGGCGACGTAAACGGCCACAAGTTCAGCGTGTCCGGCG
AGGGCGAGGGCGATGCCACCTACGGCAAGCTGACCCTGAAGTTCATCTGCACCACCGGCAAGCTGCCCGT
GCCCTGGCCCACCCTCGTGACCACCCTGACCTACGGCGTGCAGTGCTTCAGCCGCTACCCCGACCACATG
AAGCAGCACGACTTCTTCAAGTCCGCCATGCCCGAAGGCTACGTCCAGGAGCGCACCATCTTCTTCAAGG
ACGACGGCAACTACAAGACCCGCGCCGAGGTGAAGTTCGAGGGCGACACCCTGGTGAACCGCATCGAGCT
GAAGGGCATCGACTTCAAGGAGGACGGCAACATCCTGGGGCACAAGCTGGAGTACAACTACAACAGCCAC
AACGTCTATATCATGGCCGACAAGCAGAAGAACGGCATCAAGGTGAACTTCAAGATCCGCCACAACATCG
AGGACGGCAGCGTGCAGCTCGCCGACCACTACCAGCAGAACACCCCCATCGGCGACGGCCCCGTGCTGCT
GCCCGACAACCACTACCTGAGCACCCAGTCCGCCCTGAGCAAAGACCCCAACGAGAAGCGCGATCACATG
GTCCTGCTGGAGTTCGTGACCGCCGCCGGGATCACTCTCGGCATGGACGAGCTGTATAAGGGTCCGGTCG
CCACCATGGTGAGCAAGGGCGAGGAGCTGTTCACCGGGGTGGTGCCCATCCTGGTCGAGCTGGACGGCGA
CGTAAACGGCCACAAGTTCAGCGTGTCCGGCGAGGGCGAGGGCGATGCCACCTACGGCAAGCTGACCCTG
AAGTTCATCTGCACCACCGGCAAGCTGCCCGTGCCCTGGCCCACCCTCGTGACCACCCTGACCTACGGCG
TGCAGTGCTTCAGCCGCTACCCCGACCACATGAAGCAGCACGACTTCTTCAAGTCCGCCATGCCCGAAGG
CTACGTCCAGGAGCGCACCATCTTCTTCAAGGACGACGGCAACTACAAGACCCGCGCCGAGGTGAAGTTC
GAGGGCGACACCCTGGTGAACCGCATCGAGCTGAAGGGCATCGACTTCAAGGAGGACGGCAACATCCTGG
GGCACAAGCTGGAGTACAACTACAACAGCCACAACGTCTATATCATGGCCGACAAGCAGAAGAACGGCAT
CAAGGTGAACTTCAAGATCCGCCACAACATCGAGGACGGCAGCGTGCAGCTCGCCGACCACTACCAGCAG
AACACCCCCATCGGCGACGGCCCCGTGCTGCTGCCCGACAACCACTACCTGAGCACCCAGTCCGCCCTGA
GCAAAGACCCCAACGAGAAGCGCGATCACATGGTCCTGCTGGAGTTCGTGACCGCCGCCGGGATCACTCT
CGGCATGGACGAGCTGTACAAGGGTCCGGTCGCCACCATGGTGAGCAAGGGCGAGGAGCTGTTCACCGGG
GTGGTGCCCATCCTGGTCGAGCTGGACGGCGACGTAAACGGCCACAAGTTCAGCGTGTCCGGCGAGGGCG
AGGGCGATGCCACCTACGGCAAGCTGACCCTGAAGTTCATCTGCACCACCGGCAAGCTGCCCGTGCCCTG
GCCCACCCTCGTGACCACCCTGACCTACGGCGTGCAGTGCTTCAGCCGCTACCCCGACCACATGAAGCAG
CACGACTTCTTCAAGTCCGCCATGCCCGAAGGCTACGTCCAGGAGCGCACCATCTTCTTCAAGGACGACG
GCAACTACAAGACCCGCGCCGAGGTGAAGTTCGAGGGCGACACCCTGGTGAACCGCATCGAGCTGAAGGG
CATCGACTTCAAGGAGGACGGCAACATCCTGGGGCACAAGCTGGAGTACAACTACAACAGCCACAACGTC
TATATCATGGCCGACAAGCAGAAGAACGGCATCAAGGTGAACTTCAAGATCCGCCACAACATCGAGGACG
GCAGCGTGCAGCTCGCCGACCACTACCAGCAGAACACCCCCATCGGCGACGGCCCCGTGCTGCTGCCCGA
CAACCACTACCTGAGCACCCAGTCCGCCCTGAGCAAAGACCCCAACGAGAAGCGCGATCACATGGTCCTG
CTGGAGTTCGTGACCGCCGCCGGGATCACTCTCGGCATGGACGAGCTGTACAAGGGTCCGGTCGCCACCA
TGGTGAGCAAGGGCGAGGAGCTGTTCACCGGGGTGGTGCCCATCCTGGTCGAGCTGGACGGCGACGTAAA
CGGCCACAAGTTCAGCGTGTCCGGCGAGGGCGAGGGCGATGCCACCTACGGCAAGCTGACCCTGAAGTTC
ATCTGCACCACCGGCAAGCTGCCCGTGCCCTGGCCCACCCTCGTGACCACCCTGACCTACGGCGTGCAGT
GCTTCAGCCGCTACCCCGACCACATGAAGCAGCACGACTTCTTCAAGTCCGCCATGCCCGAAGGCTACGT
CCAGGAGCGCACCATCTTCTTCAAGGACGACGGCAACTACAAGACCCGCGCCGAGGTGAAGTTCGAGGGC
GACACCCTGGTGAACCGCATCGAGCTGAAGGGCATCGACTTCAAGGAGGACGGCAACATCCTGGGGCACA
AGCTGGAGTACAACTACAACAGCCACAACGTCTATATCATGGCCGACAAGCAGAAGAACGGCATCAAGGT
GAACTTCAAGATCCGCCACAACATCGAGGACGGCAGCGTGCAGCTCGCCGACCACTACCAGCAGAACACC
CCCATCGGCGACGGCCCCGTGCTGCTGCCCGACAACCACTACCTGAGCACCCAGTCCGCCCTGAGCAAAG
ACCCCAACGAGAAGCGCGATCACATGGTCCTGCTGGAGTTCGTGACCGCCGCCGGGATCACTCTCGGCAT
GGACGAGCTGTATAAGGGTCCGGTCGCCACCATGGTGAGCAAGGGCGAGGAGCTGTTCACCGGGGTGGTG
CCCATCCTGGTCGAGCTGGACGGCGACGTAAACGGCCACAAGTTCAGCGTGTCCGGCGAGGGCGAGGGCG
ATGCCACCTACGGCAAGCTGACCCTGAAGTTCATCTGCACCACCGGCAAGCTGCCCGTGCCCTGGCCCAC
CCTCGTGACCACCCTGACCTACGGCGTGCAGTGCTTCAGCCGCTACCCCGACCACATGAAGCAGCACGAC
TTCTTCAAGTCCGCCATGCCCGAAGGCTACGTCCAGGAGCGCACCATCTTCTTCAAGGACGACGGCAACT
ACAAGACCCGCGCCGAGGTGAAGTTCGAGGGCGACACCCTGGTGAACCGCATCGAGCTGAAGGGCATCGA
CTTCAAGGAGGACGGCAACATCCTGGGGCACAAGCTGGAGTACAACTACAACAGCCACAACGTCTATATC
ATGGCCGACAAGCAGAAGAACGGCATCAAGGTGAACTTCAAGATCCGCCACAACATCGAGGACGGCAGCG
TGCAGCTCGCCGACCACTACCAGCAGAACACCCCCATCGGCGACGGCCCCGTGCTGCTGCCCGACAACCA
CTACCTGAGCACCCAGTCCGCCCTGAGCAAAGACCCCAACGAGAAGCGCGATCACATGGTCCTGCTGGAG
TTCGTGACCGCCGCCGGGATCACTCTCGGCATGGACGAGCTGTATAAGGGTCCGGTCGCCACCATGGTGA
GCAAGGGCGAGGAGCTGTTCACCGGGGTGGTGCCCATCCTGGTCGAGCTGGACGGCGACGTAAACGGCCA
CAAGTTCAGCGTGTCCGGCGAGGGCGAGGGCGATGCCACCTACGGCAAGCTGACCCTGAAGTTCATCTGC
ACCACCGGCAAGCTGCCCGTGCCCTGGCCCACCCTCGTGACCACCCTGACCTACGGCGTGCAGTGCTTCA
GCCGCTACCCCGACCACATGAAGCAGCACGACTTCTTCAAGTCCGCCATGCCCGAAGGCTACGTCCAGGA
GCGCACCATCTTCTTCAAGGACGACGGCAACTACAAGACCCGCGCCGAGGTGAAGTTCGAGGGCGACACC
CTGGTGAACCGCATCGAGCTGAAGGGCATCGACTTCAAGGAGGACGGCAACATCCTGGGGCACAAGCTGG
AGTACAACTACAACAGCCACAACGTCTATATCATGGCCGACAAGCAGAAGAACGGCATCAAGGTGAACTT
CAAGATCCGCCACAACATCGAGGACGGCAGCGTGCAGCTCGCCGACCACTACCAGCAGAACACCCCCATC
GGCGACGGCCCCGTGCTGCTGCCCGACAACCACTACCTGAGCACCCAGTCCGCCCTGAGCAAAGACCCCA
ACGAGAAGCGCGATCACATGGTCCTGCTGGAGTTCGTGACCGCCGCCGGGATCACTCTCGGCATGGACGA
GCTGTACAAGGGTCCGGTCGCCACCWTGGTGAGCAAGGGCGAGGAGCTGTTCACCGGGGTGGTGCCCATC
CTGGTCGAGCTGGACGGCGACGTAAACGGCCACAAGTTCAGCGTGTCCGGCGAGGGCGAGGGCGATGCCA
CCTACGGCAAGCTGACCCTGAAGTTCATCTGCACCACCGGCAAGCTGCCCGTGCCCTGGCCCACCCTCGT
GACCACCCTGACCTACGGCGTGCAGTGCTTCAGCCGCTACCCCGACCACATGAAGCAGCACGACTTCTTC
AAGTCCGCCATGCCCGAAGGCTACGTCCAGGAGCGCACCATCTTCTTCAAGGACGACGGCAACTACAAGA
CCCGCGCCGAGGTGAAGTTCGAGGGCGACACCCTGGTGAACCGCATCGAGCTGAAGGGCATCGACTTCAA
GGAGGACGGCAACATCCTGGGGCACAAGCTGGAGTACAACTACAACAGCCACAACGTCTATATCATGGCC
GACAAGCAGAAGAACGGCATCAAGGTGAACTTCAAGATCCGCCACAACATCGAGGACGGCAGCGTGCAGC
TCGCCGACCACTACCAGCAGAACACCCCCATCGGCGACGGCCCCGTGCTGCTGCCCGACAACCACTACCT
GAGCACCCAGTCCGCCCTGAGCAAAGACCCCAACGAGAAGCGCGATCACATGGTCCTGCTGGAGTTCGTG
ACCGCCGCCGGGATCACTCTCGGCATGGACGAGCTGTACAAGGGTCCGGTCGCCACCATGGTGAGCAAGG
GCGAGGAGCTGTTCACCGGGGTGGTGCCCATCCTGGTCGAGCTGGACGGCGACGTAAACGGCCACAAGTT
CAGCGTGTCCGGCGAGGGCGAGGGCGATGCCACCTACGGCAAGCTGACCCTGAAGTTCATCTGCACCACC
GGCAAGCTGCCCGTGCCCTGGCCCACCCTCGTGACCACCCTGACCTACGGCGTGCAGTGCTTCAGCCGCT
ACCCCGACCACATGAAGCAGCACGACTTCTTCAAGTCCGCCATGCCCGAAGGCTACGTCCAGGAGCGCAC
CATCTTCTTCAAGGACGACGGCAACTACAAGACCCGCGCCGAGGTGAAGTTCGAGGGCGACACCCTGGTG
AACCGCATCGAGCTGAAGGGCATCGACTTCAAGGAGGACGGCAACATCCTGGGGCACAAGCTGGAGTACA
ACTACAACAGCCACAACGTCTATATCATGGCCGACAAGCAGAAGAACGGCATCAAGGTGAACTTCAAGAT
CCGCCACAACATCGAGGACGGCAGCGTGCAGCTCGCCGACCACTACCAGCAGAACACCCCCATCGGCGAC
GGCCCCGTGCTGCTGCCCGACAACCACTACCTGAGCACCCAGTCCGCCCTGAGCAAAGACCCCAACGAGA
AGCGCGATCACATGGTCCTGCTGGAGTTCGTGACCGCCGCCGGGATCACTCTCGGCATGGACGAGCTGTA
CAAGTAAAGCGGCCGCGACTCTAGATCATAATCAGCCATACCACATTTGTAGAGGTTTTACTTGCTTTAA
AAAACCTCCCACACCTCCCCCTGAACCTGAAACATAAAATGAATGCAATTGTTGTTGTTAACTTGTTTAT
TGCAGCTTATAATGGTTACAAATAAAGCAATAGCATCACAAATTTCACAAATAAAGCATTTTTTTCACTG
CATTCTAGTTGTGGTTTGTCCAAACTCATCAATGTATCTTAAGGCGTAAATTGTAAGCGTTAATATTTTG
TTAAAATTCGCGTTAAATTTTTGTTAAATCAGCTCATTTTTTAACCAATAGGCCGAAATCGGCAAAATCC
CTTATAAATCAAAAGAATAGACCGAGATAGGGT
[37 nt withheld, positions 8294-8330]
AAAGAACGTGGACTCCAACGTCAAAGG
[49 nt withheld, positions 8358-8406]
T
[91 nt withheld, positions 8408-8498]
G
[124 nt withheld, positions 8500-8623]
CAGGTGGCACTTTTCGGGGAAATGTGCGCGGAACCCCTATTTGTTTATTTTTCTAAATACATTCAAATAT
GTATCCGCTCATGAGACAATAACCCTGATAAATGCTTCAATAATATTGAAAAAGGAAGAGTCCTGAGGCG
GAAAGAACCAGCTGTGGAATGTGTGTCAGTTAGGGTGTGGAAAGTCCCCAGGCTCCCCAGCAGGCAGAAG
TATGCAAAGCATGCATCTCAATTAGTCAGCAACCAGGTGTGGAAAGTCCCCAGGCTCCCCAGCAGGCAGA
AGTATGCAAAGCATGCATCTCAATTAGTCAGCAACCATAGTCCCGCCCCTAACTCCGCCCATCCCGCCCC
TAACTCCGCCCAGTTCCGCCCATTCTCCGCCCCATGGCTGACTAATTTTTTTTATTTATGCAGAGGCCGA
GGCCGCCTCGGCCTCTGAGCTATTCCAGAAGTAGTGAGGAGGCTTTTTTGGAGGCCTAGGCTTTTGCAAA
GATCGATCAAGAGACAGGATGAGGATCGTTTCGCATGATTGAACAAGATGGATTGCACGCAGGTTCTCCG
GCCGCTTGGGTGGAGAGGCTATTCGGCTATGACTGGGCACAACAGACAATCGGCTGCTCTGATGCCGCCG
TGTTCCGGCTGTCAGCGCAGGGGCGCCCGGTTCTTTTTGTCAAGACCGACCTGTCCGGTGCCCTGAATGA
ACTGCAAGACGAGGCAGCGCGGCTATCGTGGCTGGCCACGACGGGCGTTCCTTGCGCAGCTGTGCTCGAC
GTTGTCACTGAAGCGGGAAGGGACTGGCTGCTATTGGGCGAAGTGCCGGGGCAGGATCTCCTGTCATCTC
ACCTTGCTCCTGCCGAGAAAGTATCCATCATGGCTGATGCAATGCGGCGGCTGCATACGCTTGATCCGGC
TACCTGCCCATTCGACCACCAAGCGAAACATCGCATCGAGCGAGCACGTACTCGGATGGAAGCCGGTCTT
GTCGATCAGGATGATCTGGACGAAGAGCATCAGGGGCTCGCGCCAGCCGAACTGTTCGCCAGGCTCAAGG
CGAGCATGCCCGACGGCGAGGATCTCGTCGTGACCCATGGCGATGCCTGCTTGCCGAATATCATGGTGGA
AAATGGCCGCTTTTCTGGATTCATCGACTGTGGCCGGCTGGGTGTGGCGGACCGCTATCAGGACATAGCG
TTGGCTACCCGTGATATTGCTGAAGAGCTTGGCGGCGAATGGGCTGACCGCTTCCTCGTGCTTTACGGTA
TCGCCGCTCCCGATTCGCAGCGCATCGCCTTCTATCGCCTTCTTGACGAGTTCTTCTGAGCGGGACTCTG
GGGTTCGAAATGACCGACCAAGCGACGCCCAACCTGCCATCACGAGATTTCGATTCCACCGCCGCCTTCT
ATGAAAGGTTGGGCTTCGGAATCGTTTTCCGGGACGCCGGCTGGATGATCCTCCAGCGCGGGGATCTCAT
GCTGGAGTTCTTCGCCCACCCTAGGGGGAGGCTAACTGAAACACGGAAGGAGACAATACCGGAAGGAACC
CGCGCTATGACGGCAATAAAAAGACAGAATAAAACGCACGGTGTTGGGTCGTTTGTTCATAAACGCGGGG
TTCGGTCCCAGGGCTGGCACTCTGTCGATACCCCACCGAGACCCCATTGGGGCCAATACGCCCGCGTTTC
TTCCTTTTCCCCACCCCACCCCCCAAGTTCGGGTGAAGGCCCAGGGCTCGCAGCCAACGTCGGGGCGGCA
GGCCCTGCCATAGCCTCAGGTTACTCATATATACTTTAGATTGATTTAAAACTTCATTTTTAATTTAAAA
GGATCTAGGTGAAGATCCTTTTTGATAATCTCATGACCAAAATCCCTTAACGTGAGTTTTCGTTCCACTG
AGCGTCAGACCCCGTAGAAAAGATCAAAGGATCTTCTTGAGATCCTTTTTTTCTGCGCGTAATCTGCTGC
TTGCAAACAAAAAAACCACCGCTACCAGCGGTGGTTTGTTTGCCGGATCAAGAGCTACCAACTCTTTTTC
CGAAGGTAACTGGCTTCAGCAGAGCGCAGATACCAAATACTGTTCTTCTAGTGTAGCCGTAGTTAGGCCA
CCACTTCAAGAACTCTGTAGCACCGCCTACATACCTCGCTCTGCTAATCCTGTTACCAGTGGCTGCTGCC
AGTGGCGATAAGTCGTGTCTTACCGGGTTGGACTCAAGACGATAGTTACCGGATAAGGCGCAGCGGTCGG
GCTGAACGGGGGGTTCGTGCACACAGCCCAGCTTGGAGCGAACGACCTACACCGAACTGAGATACCTACA
GCGTGAGCTATGAGAAAGCGCCACGCTTCCCGAAGGGAGAAAGGCGGACAGGTATCCGGTAAGCGGCAGG
GTCGGAACAGGAGAGCGCACGAGGGAGCTTCCAGGGGGAAACGCCTGGTATCTTTATAGTCCTGTCGGGT
TTCGCCACCTCTGACTTGAGCGTCGATTTTTGTGATGCTCGTCAGGGGGGCGGAGCCTATGGAAAAACGC
CAGCAACGCGGCCTTTTTACGGTTCCTGGCCTTTTGCTGGCCTTTTGCTCACATGTTCTTTCCTGCGTTA
TCCCCTGATTCTGTGGATAACCGTATTACCGCCATGCATTAGTTATTAATAGTAATCAATTACGGGGTCA
TTAGTTCATAGCCCATATATGGAGTTCCG
